>Addgene plasmid #77722 | PRKAR1A gRNA (BRDN0001146809) | addgene full sequence | sequence record 188304 | Addgene Assembled Sequence
CCCGGGTGCAAAGATGGATAAAGTTTTAAACAGAGAGGAATCTTTGCAGCTAATGGACCTTCTAGGTCTT
GAAAGGAGTGGGAATTGGCTCCGGTGCCCGTCAGTGGGCAGAGCGCACATCGCCCACAGTCCCCGAGAAG
TTGGGGGGAGGGGTCGGCAATTGATCCGGTGCCTAGAGAAGGTGGCGCGGGGTAAACTGGGAAAGTGATG
TCGTGTACTGGCTCCGCCTTTTTCCCGAGGGTGGGGGAGAACCGTATATAAGTGCAGTAGTCGCCGTGAA
CGTTCTTTTTCGCAACGGGTTTGCCGCCAGAACACAGGTAAGTGCCGTGTGTGGTTCCCGCGGGCCTGGC
CTCTTTACGGGTTATGGCCCTTGCGTGCCTTGAATTACTTCCACCTGGCTGCAGTACGTGATTCTTGATC
CCGAGCTTCGGGTTGGAAGTGGGTGGGAGAGTTCGAGGCCTTGCGCTTAAGGAGCCCCTTCGCCTCGTGC
TTGAGTTGAGGCCTGGCCTGGGCGCTGGGGCCGCCGCGTGCGAATCTGGTGGCACCTTCGCGCCTGTCTC
GCTGCTTTCGATAAGTCTCTAGCCATTTAAAATTTTTGATGACCTGCTGCGACGCTTTTTTTCTGGCAAG
ATAGTCTTGTAAATGCGGGCCAAGATCTGCACACTGGTATTTCGGTTTTTGGGGCCGCGGGCGGCGACGG
GGCCCGTGCGTCCCAGCGCACATGTTCGGCGAGGCGGGGCCTGCGAGCGCGGCCACCGAGAATCGGACGG
GGGTAGTCTCAAGCTGGCCGGCCTGCTCTGGTGCCTGGCCTCGCGCCGCCGTGTATCGCCCCGCCCTGGG
CGGCAAGGCTGGCCCGGTCGGCACCAGTTGCGTGAGCGGAAAGATGGCCGCTTCCCGGCCCTGCTGCAGG
GAGCTCAAAATGGAGGACGCGGCGCTCGGGAGAGCGGGCGGGTGAGTCACCCACACAAAGGAAAAGGGCC
TTTCCGTCCTCAGCCGTCGCTTCATGTGACTCCACGGAGTACCGGGCGCCGTCCAGGCACCTCGATTAGT
TCTCGAGCTTTTGGAGTACGTCGTCTTTAGGTTGGGGGGAGGGGTTTTATGCGATGGAGTTTCCCCACAC
TGAGTGGGTGGAGACTGAAGTTAGGCCAGCTTGGCACTTGATGTAATTCTCCTTGGAATTTGCCCTTTTT
GAGTTTGGATCTTGGTTCATTCTCAAGCCTCAGACAGTGGTTCAAAGTTTTTTTCTTCCATTTCAGGTGT
CGTGACGTACGGCCACCATGACCGAGTACAAGCCCACGGTGCGCCTCGCCACCCGCGACGACGTCCCCAG
GGCCGTACGCACCCTCGCCGCCGCGTTCGCCGACTACCCCGCCACGCGCCACACCGTCGATCCGGACCGC
CACATCGAGCGGGTCACCGAGCTGCAAGAACTCTTCCTCACGCGCGTCGGGCTCGACATCGGCAAGGTGT
GGGTCGCGGACGACGGCGCCGCCGTGGCGGTCTGGACCACGCCGGAGAGCGTCGAAGCGGGGGCGGTGTT
CGCCGAGATCGGCCCGCGCATGGCCGAGTTGAGCGGTTCCCGGCTGGCCGCGCAGCAACAGATGGAAGGC
CTCCTGGCGCCGCACCGGCCCAAGGAGCCCGCGTGGTTCCTGGCCACCGTCGGAGTCTCGCCCGACCACC
AGGGCAAGGGTCTGGGCAGCGCCGTCGTGCTCCCCGGAGTGGAGGCGGCCGAGCGCGCCGGGGTGCCCGC
CTTCCTGGAGACCTCCGCGCCCCGCAACCTCCCCTTCTACGAGCGGCTCGGCTTCACCGTCACCGCCGAC
GTCGAGGTGCCCGAAGGACCGCGCACCTGGTGCATGACCCGCAAGCCCGGTGCCTGAACGCGTTAAGTCG
ACAATCAACCTCTGGATTACAAAATTTGTGAAAGATTGACTGGTATTCTTAACTATGTTGCTCCTTTTAC
GCTATGTGGATACGCTGCTTTAATGCCTTTGTATCATGCTATTGCTTCCCGTATGGCTTTCATTTTCTCC
TCCTTGTATAAATCCTGGTTGCTGTCTCTTTATGAGGAGTTGTGGCCCGTTGTCAGGCAACGTGGCGTGG
TGTGCACTGTGTTTGCTGACGCAACCCCCACTGGTTGGGGCATTGCCACCACCTGTCAGCTCCTTTCCGG
GACTTTCGCTTTCCCCCTCCCTATTGCCACGGCGGAACTCATCGCCGCCTGCCTTGCCCGCTGCTGGACA
GGGGCTCGGCTGTTGGGCACTGACAATTCCGTGGTGTTGTCGGGGAAATCATCGTCCTTTCCTTGGCTGC
TCGCCTGTGTTGCCACCTGGATTCTGCGCGGGACGTCCTTCTGCTACGTCCCTTCGGCCCTCAATCCAGC
GGACCTTCCTTCCCGCGGCCTGCTGCCGGCTCTGCGGCCTCTTCCGCGTCTTCGCCTTCGCCCTCAGACG
AGTCGGATCTCCCTTTGGGCCGCCTCCCCGCGTCGACTTTAAGACCAATGACTTACAAGGCAGCTGTAGA
TCTTAGCCACTTTTTAAAAGAAAAGGGGGGACTGGAAGGGCTAATTCACTCCCAACGAAGACAAGATCTG
CTTTTTGCTTGTACTGGGTCTCTCTGGTTAGACCAGATCTGAGCCTGGGAGCTCTCTGGCTAACTAGGGA
ACCCACTGCTTAAGCCTCAATAAAGCTTGCCTTGAGTGCTTCAAGTAGTGTGTGCCCGTCTGTTGTGTGA
CTCTGGTAACTAGAGATCCCTCAGACCCTTTTAGTCAGTGTGGAAAATCTCTAGCAGTACGTATAGTAGT
TCATGTCATCTTATTATTCAGTATTTATAACTTGCAAAGAAATGAATATCAGAGAGTGAGAGGAACTTGT
TTATTGCAGCTTATAATGGTTACAAATAAAGCAATAGCATCACAAATTTCACAAATAAAGCATTTTTTTC
ACTGCATTCTAGTTGTGGTTTGTCCAAACTCATCAATGTATCTTATCATGTCTGGCTCTAGCTATCCCGC
CCCTAACTCCGCCCATCCCGCCCCTAACTCCGCCCAGTTCCGCCCATTCTCCGCCCCATGGCTGACTAAT
TTTTTTTATTTATGCAGAGGCCGAGGCCGCCTCGGCCTCTGAGCTATTCCAGAAGTAGTGAGGAGGCTTT
TTTGGAGGCCTAGGGACGTACCCAATTCGCCCTATAGTGAGTCGTATTACGCGCGCTCACTGGCCGTCGT
TTTACAACGTCGTGACTGGGAAAACCCTGGCGTTACCCAACTTAATCGCCTTGCAGCACATCCCCCTTTC
GCCAGCTGGCGTAATAGCGAAGAGGCCCGCACCGATCGCCCTTCCCAACAGTTGCGCAGCCTGAATGGCG
AATGGG
[124 nt withheld, positions 3367-3490]
C
[91 nt withheld, positions 3492-3582]
A
[49 nt withheld, positions 3584-3632]
CCTTTGACGTTGGAGTCCACGTTCTTT
[37 nt withheld, positions 3660-3696]
ACCCTATCTCGGTCTATTCTTTTGATTTATAAGGGATTTTGCCGATTTCGGCCTATTGGTTAAAAAATGA
GCTGATTTAACAAAAATTTAACGCGAATTTTAACAAAATATTAACGCTTACAATTTAGGTGGCACTTTTC
GGGGAAATGTGCGCGGAACCCCTATTTGTTTATTTTTCTAAATACATTCAAATATGTATCCGCTCATGAG
ACAATAACCCTGATAAATGCTTCAATAATATTGAAAAAGGAAGAGTATGAGTATTCAACATTTCCGTGTC
GCCCTTATTCCCTTTTTTGCGGCATTTTGCCTTCCTGTTTTTGCTCACCCAGAAACGCTGGTGAAAGTAA
AAGATGCTGAAGATCAGTTGGGTGCACGAGTGGGTTACATCGAACTGGATCTCAACAGCGGTAAGATCCT
TGAGAGTTTTCGCCCCGAAGAACGTTTTCCAATGATGAGCACTTTTAAAGTTCTGCTATGTGGCGCGGTA
TTATCCCGTATTGACGCCGGGCAAGAGCAACTCGGTCGCCGCATACACTATTCTCAGAATGACTTGGTTG
AGTACTCACCAGTCACAGAAAAGCATCTTACGGATGGCATGACAGTAAGAGAATTATGCAGTGCTGCCAT
AACCATGAGTGATAACACTGCGGCCAACTTACTTCTGACAACGATCGGAGGACCGAAGGAGCTAACCGCT
TTTTTGCACAACATGGGGGATCATGTAACTCGCCTTGATCGTTGGGAACCGGAGCTGAATGAAGCCATAC
CAAACGACGAGCGTGACACCACGATGCCTGTAGCAATGGCAACAACGTTGCGCAAACTATTAACTGGCGA
ACTACTTACTCTAGCTTCCCGGCAACAATTAATAGACTGGATGGAGGCGGATAAAGTTGCAGGACCACTT
CTGCGCTCGGCCCTTCCGGCTGGCTGGTTTATTGCTGATAAATCTGGAGCCGGTGAGCGTGGGTCTCGCG
GTATCATTGCAGCACTGGGGCCAGATGGTAAGCCCTCCCGTATCGTAGTTATCTACACGACGGGGAGTCA
GGCAACTATGGATGAACGAAATAGACAGATCGCTGAGATAGGTGCCTCACTGATTAAGCATTGGTAACTG
TCAGACCAAGTTTACTCATATATACTTTAGATTGATTTAAAACTTCATTTTTAATTTAAAAGGATCTAGG
TGAAGATCCTTTTTGATAATCTCATGACCAAAATCCCTTAACGTGAGTTTTCGTTCCACTGAGCGTCAGA
CCCCGTAGAAAAGATCAAAGGATCTTCTTGAGATCCTTTTTTTCTGCGCGTAATCTGCTGCTTGCAAACA
AAAAAACCACCGCTACCAGCGGTGGTTTGTTTGCCGGATCAAGAGCTACCAACTCTTTTTCCGAAGGTAA
CTGGCTTCAGCAGAGCGCAGATACCAAATACTGTTCTTCTAGTGTAGCCGTAGTTAGGCCACCACTTCAA
GAACTCTGTAGCACCGCCTACATACCTCGCTCTGCTAATCCTGTTACCAGTGGCTGCTGCCAGTGGCGAT
AAGTCGTGTCTTACCGGGTTGGACTCAAGACGATAGTTACCGGATAAGGCGCAGCGGTCGGGCTGAACGG
GGGGTTCGTGCACACAGCCCAGCTTGGAGCGAACGACCTACACCGAACTGAGATACCTACAGCGTGAGCT
ATGAGAAAGCGCCACGCTTCCCGAAGGGAGAAAGGCGGACAGGTATCCGGTAAGCGGCAGGGTCGGAACA
GGAGAGCGCACGAGGGAGCTTCCAGGGGGAAACGCCTGGTATCTTTATAGTCCTGTCGGGTTTCGCCACC
TCTGACTTGAGCGTCGATTTTTGTGATGCTCGTCAGGGGGGCGGAGCCTATGGAAAAACGCCAGCAACGC
GGCCTTTTTACGGTTCCTGGCCTTTTGCTGGCCTTTTGCTCACATGTTCTTTCCTGCGTTATCCCCTGAT
TCTGTGGATAACCGTATTACCGCCTTTGAGTGAGCTGATACCGCTCGCCGCAGCCGAACGACCGAGCGCA
GCGAGTCAGTGAGCGAGGAAGCGGAAGAGCGCCCAATACGCAAACCGCCTCTCCCCGCGCGTTGGCCGAT
TCATTAATGCAGCTGGCACGACAGGTTTCCCGACTGGAAAGCGGGCAGTGAGCGCAACGCAATTAATGTG
AGTTAGCTCACTCATTAGGCACCCCAGGCTTTACACTTTATGCTTCCGGCTCGTATGTTGTGTGGAATTG
TGAGCGGATAACAATTTCACACAGGAAACAGCTATGACCATGATTACGCCAAGCGCGCAATTAACCCTCA
CTAAAGGGAACAAAAGCTGGAGCTGCAAGCTTAATGTAGTCTTATGCAATACTCTTGTAGTCTTGCAACA
TGGTAACGATGAGTTAGCAACATGCCTTACAAGGAGAGAAAAAGCACCGTGCATGCCGATTGGTGGAAGT
AAGGTGGTACGATCGTGCCTTATTAGGAAGGCAACAGACGGGTCTGACATGGATTGGACGAACCACTGAA
TTGCCGCATTGCAGAGATATTGTATTTAAGTGCCTAGCTCGATACATAAACGGGTCTCTCTGGTTAGACC
AGATCTGAGCCTGGGAGCTCTCTGGCTAACTAGGGAACCCACTGCTTAAGCCTCAATAAAGCTTGCCTTG
AGTGCTTCAAGTAGTGTGTGCCCGTCTGTTGTGTGACTCTGGTAACTAGAGATCCCTCAGACCCTTTTAG
TCAGTGTGGAAAATCTCTAGCAGTGGCGCCCGAACAGGGACTTGAAAGCGAAAGGGAAACCAGAGGAGCT
CTCTCGACGCAGGACTCGGCTTGCTGAAGCGCGCACGGCAAGAGGCGAGGGGCGGCGACTGGTGAGTACG
CCAAAAATTTTGACTAGCGGAGGCTAGAAGGAGAGAGATGGGTGCGAGAGCGTCAGTATTAAGCGGGGGA
GAATTAGATCGCGATGGGAAAAAATTCGGTTAAGGCCAGGGGGAAAGAAAAAATATAAATTAAAACATAT
AGTATGGGCAAGCAGGGAGCTAGAACGATTCGCAGTTAATCCTGGCCTGTTAGAAACATCAGAAGGCTGT
AGACAAATACTGGGACAGCTACAACCATCCCTTCAGACAGGATCAGAAGAACTTAGATCATTATATAATA
CAGTAGCAACCCTCTATTGTGTGCATCAAAGGATAGAGATAAAAGACACCAAGGAAGCTTTAGACAAGAT
AGAGGAAGAGCAAAACAAAAGTAAGACCACCGCACAGCAAGCGGCCGCTGATCTTCAGACCTGGAGGAGG
AGATATGAGGGACAATTGGAGAAGTGAATTATATAAATATAAAGTAGTAAAAATTGAACCATTAGGAGTA
GCACCCACCAAGGCAAAGAGAAGAGTGGTGCAGAGAGAAAAAAGAGCAGTGGGAATAGGAGCTTTGTTCC
TTGGGTTCTTGGGAGCAGCAGGAAGCACTATGGGCGCAGCGTCAATGACGCTGACGGTACAGGCCAGACA
ATTATTGTCTGGTATAGTGCAGCAGCAGAACAATTTGCTGAGGGCTATTGAGGCGCAACAGCATCTGTTG
CAACTCACAGTCTGGGGCATCAAGCAGCTCCAGGCAAGAATCCTGGCTGTGGAAAGATACCTAAAGGATC
AACAGCTCCTGGGGATTTGGGGTTGCTCTGGAAAACTCATTTGCACCACTGCTGTGCCTTGGAATGCTAG
TTGGAGTAATAAATCTCTGGAACAGATTTGGAATCACACGACCTGGATGGAGTGGGACAGAGAAATTAAC
AATTACACAAGCTTAATACACTCCTTAATTGAAGAATCGCAAAACCAGCAAGAAAAGAATGAACAAGAAT
TATTGGAATTAGATAAATGGGCAAGTTTGTGGAATTGGTTTAACATAACAAATTGGCTGTGGTATATAAA
ATTATTCATAATGATAGTAGGAGGCTTGGTAGGTTTAAGAATAGTTTTTGCTGTACTTTCTATAGTGAAT
AGAGTTAGGCAGGGATATTCACCATTATCGTTTCAGACCCACCTCCCAACCCCGAGGGGACCCAGAGAGG
GCCTATTTCCCATGATTCCTTCATATTTGCATATACGATACAAGGCTGTTAGAGAGATAATTAGAATTAA
TTTGACTGTAAACACAAAGATATTAGTACAAAATACGTGACGTAGAAAGTAATAATTTCTTGGGTAGTTT
GCAGTTTTAAAATTATGTTTTAAAATGGACTATCATATGCTTACCGTAACTTGAAAGTATTTCGATTTCT
TGGCTTTATATATCTTGTGGAAAGGACGAAACACCGACCTCTCAAAGTATTCCCTGGTTTTAGAGCTAGA
AATAGCAAGTTAAAATAAGGCTAGTCCGTTATCAACTTGAAAAAGTGGCACCGAGTCGGTGCTTTTTTAA
GCTTGGCGTAACTAGATCTTGAGACAAATGGCAGTATTCATCCACAATTTTAAAAGAAAAGGGGGGATTG
GGGGGTACAGTGCAGGGGAAAGAATAGTAGACATAATAGCAACAGACATACAAACTAAAGAATTACAAAA
ACAAATTACAAAAATTCAAAATTTTCGGGTTTATTACAGGGACAGCAGAGATCCACTTTGGCGCCGGCTC
GAGGGGG
Features (pLannotate 1.2.2; 29 found; start..end, strand, type, name):
     14..80      +  CDS            small t antigen (fragment): SV40 (simian virus 40) small t antigen
    106..317     +  promoter       EF-1α core promoter: core promoter for human elongation factor EF-1α
    318..1256    +  intron         EF-1α intron A: intron upstream of the start codon of human EF-1α
   1278..1877    +  CDS            PuroR (fragment): puromycin N-acetyltransferase; pac from Streptomyces; confers resistance to puromycin
   1893..2481    +  misc_feature   WPRE: woodchuck hepatitis virus posttranscriptional regulatory element
   2532..2551    +  misc_feature   cPPT/CTS (fragment): central polypurine tract and central termination sequence of HIV-1
   2553..2786    +  LTR            3' LTR (ΔU3): self-inactivating 3' long terminal repeat (LTR) from HIV-1
   2864..2985    +  polyA_signal   SV40 poly(A) signal: SV40 polyadenylation signal
   3025..3160    +  rep_origin     SV40 ori: SV40 origin of replication
   3181..3199    -  promoter       T7 promoter: promoter for bacteriophage T7 RNA polymerase
   3207..3362    +  CDS            lacZα (fragment): LacZα fragment of β-galactosidase; lacZ fragment
   3367..3795    +  rep_origin     f1 ori (sequence partly withheld): f1 bacteriophage origin of replication; arrow indicates direction of (+) strand synthesis
   3848..3952    +  promoter       AmpR promoter: bla
   3953..4813    +  CDS            AmpR: β-lactamase; bla; confers resistance to ampicillin, carbenicillin, and related antibiotics
   4984..5572    +  rep_origin     ori: high-copy-number ColE1/pMB1/pBR322/pUC origin of replication
   5755..5847    +  CDS            lacI (fragment): lac repressor; lacI; The lac repressor binds to the lac operator to inhibit transcription in E. coli. This inhibition can be relieved by adding lactose or isopropyl-β-D-thiogalactopyranoside (IPTG).
   5860..5881    +  protein_bind   CAP binding site: CAP binding activates transcription in the presence of cAMP. E. coli catabolite activator protein
   5896..5926    +  promoter       lac promoter: promoter for the E. coli lac operon
   5934..5950    +  protein_bind   lac operator: The lac repressor binds to the lac operator to inhibit transcription in E. coli. This inhibition can be relieved by adding lactose or isopropyl-β-D-thiogalactopyranoside (IPTG). lac repressor encoded by lacI
   5995..6013    +  promoter       T3 promoter: promoter for bacteriophage T3 RNA polymerase
   6041..6267    +  promoter       RSV promoter: Rous sarcoma virus enhancer/promoter
   6268..6448    +  LTR            5' LTR (truncated): truncated 5' long terminal repeat (LTR) from HIV-1
   6495..6620    +  misc_feature   HIV-1 Ψ: packaging signal of human immunodeficiency virus type 1
   6604..6967    +  CDS            HIV-1 gag (fragment): gag protein from human immunodeficiency virus 1; gag
   7113..7346    +  misc_feature   RRE: The Rev response element (RRE) of HIV-1 allows for Rev-dependent mRNA export from the nucleus to the cytoplasm.
   7723..7749    +  CDS            Rev (fragment): human immunodeficiency virus 1 (HIV-1) Rev protein; rev; enhances nuclear export of unspliced and incompletely spliced viral mRNAs
   7753..7993    +  promoter       U6 promoter: RNA polymerase III promoter for human U6 snRNA
   8023..8098    +  misc_RNA       gRNA scaffold: guide RNA scaffold for the Streptococcus pyogenes CRISPR/Cas9 system
   8154..8271    +  misc_feature   cPPT/CTS: central polypurine tract and central termination sequence of HIV-1
