[The description below was written by a language model from this plasmid's Addgene catalogue record and pLannotate feature annotations shown in this document.]
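Description:
PRKAR1A gRNA (BRDN0001146809) is a third-generation lentiviral CRISPR guide plasmid built on the lentiGuide-Puro backbone and designed to direct Cas9 to the human PRKAR1A gene, which encodes the type I-alpha regulatory subunit of cAMP-dependent protein kinase. It is propagated in E. coli as a high-copy plasmid through a ColE1/pUC-type origin with ampicillin resistance (bla). The backbone also carries an f1 origin, an SV40 origin and lac/T7/T3 remnants left over from earlier cloning vectors.

The annotated sequence of about 8.3 kb shows the standard transfer-vector layout. An RSV promoter is fused to a truncated HIV-1 5' LTR and drives Tat-independent production of the viral genome. This is followed by the Ψ packaging signal with a partial gag sequence, the Rev response element for nuclear export, and a cPPT/CTS element. The self-inactivating ΔU3 3' LTR limits LTR-driven transcription after integration, and an SV40 polyadenylation signal lies downstream of it.

Two expression units sit between the LTRs. A human U6 RNA polymerase III promoter transcribes the PRKAR1A-specific spacer joined to the Streptococcus pyogenes gRNA scaffold. An EF-1α promoter with its intron A drives puromycin N-acetyltransferase, with a WPRE to enhance transcript expression, so transduced mammalian cells can be selected with puromycin.

The guide was designed against multiple PRKAR1A RefSeq transcript variants. The plasmid does not encode Cas9, so it must be used with a separate Cas9 lentivector or in cells that already express Cas9. It belongs to a human kinome gRNA collection and is suited to knockout of PRKAR1A in human cells. The cloning method is not recorded.
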