Addgene plasmid #77722: PRKAR1A gRNA (BRDN0001146809)
Purpose: 3rd generation lentiviral gRNA plasmid targeting human PRKAR1A
Depositing lab: John Doench & David Root. Depositing organization: Broad Institute. Publication: Optimized sgRNA design to maximize activity and minimize off-target effects of CRISPR-Cas9. Doench JG, Fusi N, Sullender M, Hegde M, Vaimberg EW, Donovan KF, Smith I, Tothova Z, Wilen C, Orchard R, Virgin HW, Listgarten J, Root DE. Nat Biotechnol. 2016 Jan 18. doi: 10.1038/nbt.3437. PubMed 26780180.
Backbone
  Vector backbone: lentiGuide-Puro
  Backbone manufacturer: Zhang Lab (Addgene plasmid # 52963)
  Vector type: Mammalian Expression, Lentiviral, CRISPR
  Selectable markers: Puromycin
Growth in bacteria
  Bacterial resistance: Ampicillin, 100 μg/mL
  Growth temperature: 37°C
  Growth strain: DH5alpha
  Copy number: High Copy
Gene/Insert
  Gene/Insert name: PRKAR1A (alt names: PRKAR1A; NM_001276289.1)
  gRNA/shRNA sequence: ACCTCTCAAAGTATTCCCTG
  Species: H. sapiens (human)
  Entrez Gene: PRKAR1A (a.k.a. ACRDYS1, ADOHR, CAR, CNC, CNC1, PKR1, PPNAD1, PRKAR1, Prkar1alpha, TSE1)
  Promoter: hU6
  Cloning method: Unknown
  Sequencing primers: 5′ U6-F; 3′ pS2-R
Terms and licenses: Academic/Nonprofit Terms; Industry Terms: Not Available to Industry
Depositor comments: The gRNA was designed to target the following Genbank reference sequence(s): NM_001276289.1,NM_001276290.1,NM_001278433.1,NM_002734.4,NM_212471.2,NM_212472.2. Note that this plasmid does NOT contain Cas9. It should be used in conjunction with lentiCas9-Blast (Addgene #52962) or otherwise with cell lines already expressing Cas9. Browse the full kinome gRNA library at http://www.addgene.org/pooled-library/broadgpp-human-kinome/ or visit http://www.broadinstitute.org/rnai/public/ for detailed protocols and information.
How to cite: PRKAR1A gRNA (BRDN0001146809) was a gift from John Doench & David Root (Addgene plasmid # 77722 ; http://n2t.net/addgene:77722 ; RRID:Addgene_77722)
