>Addgene plasmid #77722 | PRKAR1A gRNA (BRDN0001146809) | depositor partial sequence | sequence record 145182 | Target Sequence
ACCTCTCAAAGTATTCCCTG
