>Addgene plasmid #77722 | PRKAR1A gRNA (BRDN0001146809) | addgene partial sequence | sequence record 188303 | hU6-F
GTAGAAAGTAATAATTTCTTGGGTAGTTTGCAGTTTTAAAATTATGTTTTAAAATGGACTATCATATGCT
TACCGTAACTTGAAAGTATTTCGATTTCTTGGCTTTATATATCTTGTGGAAAGGACGAAACACCGACCTC
TCAAAGTATTCCCTGGTTTTAGAGCTAGAAATAGCAAGTTAAAATAAGGCTAGTCCGTTATCAACTTGAA
AAAGTGGCACCGAGTCGGTGCTTTTTTAAGCTTGGCGTAACTAGATCTTGAGACAAATGGCAGTATTCAT
CCACAATTTTAAAAGAAAAGGGGGGATTGGGGGGTACAGTGCAGGGGAAAGAATAGTAGACATAATAGCA
ACAGACATACAAACTAAAGAATTACAAAAACAAATTACAAAAATTCAAAATTTTCGGGTTTATTACAGGG
ACAGCAGAGATCCACTTTGGCGCCGGCTCGAGGGGGCCCGGGTGCAAAGATGGATAAAGTTTTAAACAGA
GAGGAATCTTTGCAGCTAATGGACCTTCTAGGTCTTGAAAGGAGTGGGAATTGGCTCCGGTGCCCGTCAG
TGGGCAGAGC
